>Addgene plasmid #216584 | DDX3X - S583G in pENTR | addgene full sequence | sequence record 426879 | Addgene NGS Result
GCCTGGCAGTTCCCTACTCTCGCGTTAACGCTAGCATGGATGTTTTCCCAGTCACGACGTTGTAAAACGA
CGGCCAGTCTTAAGCTCGGGCCCCAAATAATGATTTTATTTTGACTGATAGTGACCTGTTCGTTGCAACA
AATTGATGAGCAATGCTTTTTTATAATGCCAACTTTGTACAAAAAAGCAGGCTCCGGCACCATGAGTCAT
GTGGCAGTGGAAAATGCGCTCGGGCTGGACCAGCAGTTTGCTGGCCTAGACCTGAACTCTTCAGATAATC
AGAGTGGAGGAAGTACAGCCAGCAAAGGGCGCTATATTCCTCCTCATTTAAGGAACCGAGAAGCTACTAA
AGGTTTCTACGATAAAGACAGTTCAGGGTGGAGTTCTAGCAAAGATAAGGATGCGTATAGCAGTTTTGGA
TCTCGTAGTGATTCAAGAGGGAAGTCTAGCTTCTTCAGTGATCGTGGAAGTGGATCAAGGGGAAGGTTTG
ATGATCGTGGACGGAGTGATTACGATGGCATTGGCAGCCGTGGTGACAGAAGTGGCTTTGGCAAATTTGA
ACGTGGTGGAAACAGTCGCTGGTGTGACAAATCAGATGAAGATGATTGGTCAAAACCACTCCCACCAAGT
GAACGCTTGGAACAGGAACTCTTTTCTGGAGGCAACACTGGGATTAATTTTGAGAAATACGATGACATTC
CAGTTGAGGCAACAGGCAACAACTGTCCTCCACATATTGAAAGTTTCAGTGATGTTGAGATGGGAGAAAT
TATCATGGGAAACATTGAGCTTACTCGTTATACTCGCCCAACTCCAGTGCAAAAGCATGCTATTCCTATT
ATCAAAGAGAAAAGAGACTTGATGGCTTGTGCCCAAACAGGGTCTGGAAAAACTGCAGCATTTCTGTTGC
CCATCTTGAGTCAGATTTATTCAGATGGTCCAGGCGAGGCTTTGAGGGCCATGAAGGAAAATGGAAGGTA
TGGGCGCCGCAAACAATACCCAATCTCCTTGGTATTAGCACCAACGAGAGAGTTGGCAGTACAGATCTAC
GAGGAAGCCAGAAAATTTTCATACCGATCTAGAGTTCGTCCTTGCGTGGTTTATGGTGGTGCCGATATTG
GTCAGCAGATTCGAGACTTGGAACGTGGATGCCATTTGTTAGTAGCCACTCCAGGACGTCTAGTGGATAT
GATGGAAAGAGGAAAGATTGGATTAGACTTTTGCAAATACTTGGTGTTAGATGAAGCTGATCGGATGTTG
GATATGGGGTTTGAGCCTCAGATTCGTAGAATAGTCGAACAAGATACTATGCCTCCAAAGGGTGTCCGCC
ACACTATGATGTTTAGTGCTACTTTTCCTAAGGAAATACAGATGCTGGCTCGTGATTTCTTAGATGAATA
TATCTTCTTGGCTGTAGGAAGAGTTGGCTCTACCTCTGAAAACATCACACAGAAAGTAGTTTGGGTGGAA
GAATCAGACAAACGGTCATTTCTGCTTGACCTCCTAAATGCAACAGGCAAGGATTCACTGACCTTAGTGT
TTGTGGAGACCAAAAAGGGTGCAGATTCTCTGGAGGATTTCTTATACCATGAAGGATACGCATGTACCAG
CATCCATGGAGACCGTTCTCAGAGGGATAGAGAAGAGGCCCTTCACCAGTTCCGCTCAGGAAAAAGCCCA
ATTTTAGTGGCTACAGCAGTAGCAGCAAGAGGACTGGACATTTCAAATGTGAAACATGTTATCAATTTTG
ACTTGCCAAGTGATATTGAAGAATATGTACATCGTATTGGTCGTACGGGACGTGTAGGAAACCTTGGCCT
GGCAACCTCATTCTTTAACGAGAGGAACATAAATATTACTAAGGATTTGTTGGATCTTCTTGTTGAAGCT
AAACAAGAAGTGCCGTCTTGGTTAGAAAACATGGCTTATGAACACCACTACAAGGGTGGCAGTCGTGGAC
GTTCTAAGAGTAGCAGATTTAGTGGAGGGTTTGGTGCCAGAGACTACCGACAAAGTAGCGGTGCCAGCAG
TTCCAGCTTCAGCAGCAGCCGCGCAAGCAGCAGCCGCAGTGGCGGAGGTGGCCACGGTAGCAGCAGAGGA
TTTGGTGGAGGTGGCTATGGAGGCTTTTACAACAGTGATGGATATGGAGGAAATTATAACTCCCAGGGGG
TTGACTGGTGGGGTAACTGATAGACCCAGCTTTCTTGTACAAAGTTGGCATTATAAAAAATAATTGCTCA
TCAATTTGTTGCAACGAACAGGTCACTATCAGTCAAAATAAAATCATTATTTGCCATCCAGCTGATATCC
CCTATAGTGAGTCGTATTACATGGTCATAGCTGTTTCCTGGCAGCTCTGGCCCGTGTCTCAAAATCTCTG
ATGTTACATTGCACAAGATAAAAATATATCATCATGCCTCCTCTAGACCAGCCAGGACAGAAATGCCTCG
ACTTCGCTGCTACCCAAGGTTGCCGGGTGACGCACACCGTGGAAACGGATGAAGGCACGAACCCAGTGGA
CATAAGCCTGTTCGGTTCGTAAGCTGTAATGCAAGTAGCGTATGCGCTCACGCAACTGGTCCAGAACCTT
GACCGAACGCAGCGGTGGTAACGGCGCAGTGGCGGTTTTCATGGCTTGTTATGACTGTTTTTTTGGGGTA
CAGTCTATGCCTCGGGCATCCAAGCAGCAAGCGCGTTACGCCGTGGGTCGATGTTTGATGTTATGGAGCA
GCAACGATGTTACGCAGCAGGGCAGTCGCCCTAAAACAAAGTTAAACATTATGAGGGAAGCGGTGATCGC
CGAAGTATCGACTCAACTATCAGAGGTAGTTGGCGTCATCGAGCGCCATCTCGAACCGACGTTGCTGGCC
GTACATTTGTACGGCTCCGCAGTGGATGGCGGCCTGAAGCCACACAGTGATATTGATTTGCTGGTTACGG
TGACCGTAAGGCTTGATGAAACAACGCGGCGAGCTTTGATCAACGACCTTTTGGAAACTTCGGCTTCCCC
TGGAGAGAGCGAGATTCTCCGCGCTGTAGAAGTCACCATTGTTGTGCACGACGACATCATTCCGTGGCGT
TATCCAGCTAAGCGCGAACTGCAATTTGGAGAATGGCAGCGCAATGACATTCTTGCAGGTATCTTCGAGC
CAGCCACGATCGACATTGATCTGGCTATCTTGCTGACAAAAGCAAGAGAACATAGCGTTGCCTTGGTAGG
TCCAGCGGCGGAGGAACTCTTTGATCCGGTTCCTGAACAGGATCTATTTGAGGCGCTAAATGAAACCTTA
ACGCTATGGAACTCGCCGCCCGACTGGGCTGGCGATGAGCGAAATGTAGTGCTTACGTTGTCCCGCATTT
GGTACAGCGCAGTAACCGGCAAAATCGCGCCGAAGGATGTCGCTGCCGACTGGGCAATGGAGCGCCTGCC
GGCCCAGTATCAGCCCGTCATACTTGAAGCTAGACAGGCTTATCTTGGACAAGAAGAAGATCGCTTGGCC
TCGCGCGCAGATCAGTTGGAAGAATTTGTCCACTACGTGAAAGGCGAGATCACCAAGGTAGTCGGCAAAT
AACCCTCGAGCCACCCATGACCAAAATCCCTTAACGTGAGTTACGCGTCGTTCCACTGAGCGTCAGACCC
CGTAGAAAAGATCAAAGGATCTTCTTGAGATCCTTTTTTTCTGCGCGTAATCTGCTGCTTGCAAACAAAA
AAACCACCGCTACCAGCGGTGGTTTGTTTGCCGGATCAAGAGCTACCAACTCTTTTTCCGAAGGTAACTG
GCTTCAGCAGAGCGCAGATACCAAATACTGTTCTTCTAGTGTAGCCGTAGTTAGGCCACCACTTCAAGAA
CTCTGTAGCACCGCCTACATACCTCGCTCTGCTAATCCTGTTACCAGTGGCTGCTGCCAGTGGCGATAAG
TCGTGTCTTACCGGGTTGGACTCAAGACGATAGTTACCGGATAAGGCGCAGCGGTCGGGCTGAACGGGGG
GTTCGTGCACACAGCCCAGCTTGGAGCGAACGACCTACACCGAACTGAGATACCTACAGCGTGAGCTATG
AGAAAGCGCCACGCTTCCCGAAGGGAGAAAGGCGGACAGGTATCCGGTAAGCGGCAGGGTCGGAACAGGA
GAGCGCACGAGGGAGCTTCCAGGGGGAAACGCCTGGTATCTTTATAGTCCTGTCGGGTTTCGCCACCTCT
GACTTGAGCGTCGATTTTTGTGATGCTCGTCAGGGGGGCGGAGCCTATGGAAAAACGCCAGCAACGCGGC
CTTTTTACGGTTCCTGGCCTTTTGCTGGCCTTTTGCTCACATGTTCTTTCCTGCGTTATCCCCTGATTCT
GTGGATAACCGTATTACCGCCTTTGAGTGAGCTGATACCGCTCGCCGCAGCCGAACGACCGAGCGCAGCG
AGTCAGTGAGCGAGGAAGCGGAAGAGCGCCCAATACGCAAACCGCCTCTCCCCGCGCGTTGGCCGATTCA
TTAATGCAGCTGGCACGACAGGTTTCCCGACTGGAAAGCGGGCAGTGAGCGCAACGCAATTAATACGCGT
ACCGCTAGCCAGGAAGAGTTTGTAGAAACGCAAAAAGGCCATCCGTCAGGATGGCCTTCTGCTTAGTTTG
ATGCCTGGCAGTTTATGGCGGGCGTCCTGCCCGCCACCCTCCGGGCCGTTGCTTCACAACGTTCAAATCC
GCTCCCGGCGGATTTGTCCTACTCAGGAGAGCGTTCACCGACAAACAACAGATAAAACGAAAGGCCCAGT
CTTCCGACTGAGCCTTTCGTTTTATTTGAT
Features (pLannotate 1.2.2; 12 found; start..end, strand, type, name):
     42..78      -  CDS            lacZα (fragment): LacZα fragment of β-galactosidase; lacZ fragment
     94..193     +  protein_bind   attL1: mutant version of attL; recombination site for the Gateway® LR reaction LR Clonase™
    202..2187    +  CDS            DDX3X: DDX3X_HUMAN - Also known as DBX From Homo sapiens (Human).
   2194..2293    -  protein_bind   attL2: mutant version of attL; recombination site for the Gateway® LR reaction LR Clonase™
   2311..2329    -  promoter       T7 promoter: promoter for bacteriophage T7 RNA polymerase
   2519..2542    +  promoter       Pc promoter (fragment): intI1 (promoter lies within the coding sequence); class 1 integron promoter
   2718..2774    +  CDS            GmR (fragment): gentamycin acetyltransferase; aacC1; confers resistance to gentamycin
   2781..3572    +  CDS            SmR: aminoglycoside adenylyltransferase (Murphy, 1985); aadA; confers resistance to spectinomycin and streptomycin
   3665..4253    +  rep_origin     ori: high-copy-number ColE1/pMB1/pBR322/pUC origin of replication
   4436..4528    +  CDS            lacI (fragment): lac repressor; lacI; The lac repressor binds to the lac operator to inhibit transcription in E. coli. This inhibition can be relieved by adding lactose or isopropyl-β-D-thiogalactopyranoside (IPTG).
   4583..4610    -  terminator     rrnB T2 terminator: transcription terminator T2 from the E. coli rrnB gene
   4742..4785    +  terminator     rrnB T1 terminator: Escherichia coli rrnB; transcription terminator T1 from the E. coli rrnB gene
