[The description below was written by a language model from this plasmid's Addgene catalogue record and pLannotate feature annotations shown in this document.]
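Description:
DDX3X - S583G in pENTR is a Gateway entry (donor) plasmid built on the pCR8-GW-TOPO backbone and carrying the human DDX3X coding sequence with an S583G substitution, which the record describes as an autism spectrum disorder (ASD)-associated mutation. The sequenced plasmid is about 4.8 kb, consistent with a roughly 2.8 kb backbone plus a roughly 2 kb insert introduced by Gibson cloning. It is maintained in E. coli at high copy number through a ColE1/pUC-type origin and selected with spectinomycin via the aadA (SmR) aminoglycoside adenylyltransferase gene. The short Pc promoter and gentamicin-resistance fragments annotated just upstream of SmR are probably remnants of the integron-derived resistance cassette rather than functional markers, and the small lacZα and lacI fragments likewise look like backbone remnants.

The DDX3X open reading frame sits between attL1 and attL2, so an LR Clonase reaction can transfer it directionally into any attR-containing destination vector. As is usual for an entry clone, no eukaryotic promoter drives the insert. Expression depends on the destination vector chosen. According to the depositor, the insert includes a Kozak sequence that also encodes a linker, so the ORF can be read through in frame when recombined into destination vectors that add an N-terminal tag. rrnB T1 and T2 terminators lie upstream of the attL1 side and insulate the cassette from read-through transcription, while a T7 promoter sits beyond attL2 pointing back toward the insert. M13 forward and reverse primer sites are listed for sequencing the insert. The plasmid serves as a source clone for generating expression constructs to study the functional consequences of this DDX3X variant.
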