Addgene plasmid #216584: DDX3X - S583G in pENTR
Purpose: gateway cloning donor vector containing DDX3X ASD mutation
Depositing lab: Douglas Allan & Christopher Loewen. Depositing organization: University of British Columbia.
Backbone
  Vector backbone: pCR8-GW-TOPO
  Backbone manufacturer: GenScript
  Backbone size w/o insert (bp): 2800
  Vector type: Gateway Entry Plasmid
Growth in bacteria
  Bacterial resistance: Spectinomycin, 50 μg/mL
  Growth temperature: 37°C
  Growth strain: DH5alpha
  Copy number: High Copy
Gene/Insert
  Gene/Insert name: DDX3X
  Species: H. sapiens (human)
  Insert size (bp): 2000
  Mutation: S583G
  Entrez Gene: DDX3X (a.k.a. CAP-Rf, DBX, DDX14, DDX3, HLP2, MRX102, MRXSSB)
  Cloning method: Gibson Cloning
  Sequencing primers: 5′ M13 fwd; 3′ M13 rev
Terms and licenses: Academic/Nonprofit Terms; Industry Terms: Not Available to Industry
Depositor comments: insert contains a Kozak sequence that encodes a linker for cloning into N-terminal tagging pDEST vectors
How to cite: DDX3X - S583G in pENTR was a gift from Douglas Allan & Christopher Loewen (Addgene plasmid # 216584 ; http://n2t.net/addgene:216584 ; RRID:Addgene_216584)
